>Addgene plasmid #165878 | pHSP70B-CP6-bsr | depositor full sequence | sequence record 323395 | pHSP70B-CP6-bsr sequence 3311 bps
TAACGAATTCGTCTCAGGAGCTAGAATCCCAAAACAAACTGGTTATTGTGGTAGGTCATTTGTTTGGCAG
AAAGAAAACTCGAGAAATTTCTCTGGCCGTTATTCGTTATTCTCTCTTTTCTTTTTGGGTCGCTCCCTCT
CTGCACTAATGCTCTCTCACTCTGTCACACAGTAAACGGCATACTGCTCTCGTTGGTTCGAGAGAGCGCG
CCTCGAATGTTCGCGAAAAGAGCGCCGGAGTATAAATAGAGGCGCTTCGTCTACGGAGCGACAATTCAAT
TCAAACAAGCAAAGTGAACACGTCGCTAAGCGAAAGCTAAGCAAATAAACAAGCGCAGCTGAACAAGCTA
AACAATCTGCAGTAAAGTGCAAGTTAAAGTGAATCAATTAAAAGTAACCAGCAACCAAGTAAATCAACTG
CAACTACTGAAATCTGCCAAGAAGTAATTATTGAATACAAGAAGAGAACTCTCAATACTCGAATCCATGT
GGGAGTTTATTCTTGACACAGATATTTATGATATAATAACTGAGTAAGCTTAACATAAGGAGGAAAACAA
AATGAAAACCTTCAACATCAGCCAGCAGGACCTGGAACTGGTGGAGGTGGCTACCGAGAAGATTACGATG
CTCTACGAGGATAACAAGCACCACGTGGGAGCTGCCATTCGCACCAAGACGGGCGAGATTATCAGTGCCG
TGCACATTGAGGCCTACATCGGACGCGTGACCGTGTGTGCCGAGGCCATTGCCATTGGCAGTGCCGTGAG
CAACGGCCAGAAGGATTTTGATACCATTGTGGCCGTGCGTCACCCATACTCCGATGAGGTGGACCGTAGC
ATCCGTGTCGTGTCCCCGTGTGGAATGTGCCGTGAGCTGATTAGCGATTACGCCCCCGATTGCTTCGTGC
TGATTGAGATGAACGGCAAGCTGGTCAAGACCACCATTGAGGAACTGATTCCCCTGAAGTATACCCGTAA
CTAAGCTTGGCAATAAAAAGACAGAATAAAACGCACGGGTGTTGGGTCGTTTGTTCCGCTGTCATGAGAC
GAATTCTGACACGGTTATCCACAGAATCAGGGGATAACGCAGGAAAGAACATGTGAGCAAAAGGCCAGCA
AAAGGCCAGGAACCGTAAAAAGGCCGCGTTGCTGGCGTTTTTCCATAGGCTCCGCCCCCCTGACGAGCAT
CACAAAAATCGACGCTCAAGTCAGAGGTGGCGAAACCCGACAGGACTATAAAGATACCAGGCGTTTCCCC
CTGGAAGCTCCCTCGTGCGCTCTCCTGTTCCGACCCTGCCGCTTACCGGATACCTGTCCGCCTTTCTCCC
TTCGGGAAGCGTGGCGCTTTCTCATAGCTCACGCTGTAGGTATCTCAGTTCGGTGTAGGTCGTTCGCTCC
AAGCTGGGCTGTGTGCACGAACCCCCCGTTCAGCCCGACCGCTGCGCCTTATCCGGTAACTATCGTCTTG
AGTCCAACCCGGTAAGACACGACTTATCGCCACTGGCAGCAGCCACTGGTAACAGGATTAGCAGAGCGAG
GTATGTAGGCGGTGCTACAGAGTTCTTGAAGTGGTGGCCTAACTACGGCTACACTAGAAGGACAGTATTT
GGTATCTGCGCTCTGCTGAAGCCAGTTACCTTCGGAAAAAGAGTTGGTAGCTCTTGATCCGGCAAACAAA
CCACCGCTGGTAGCGGTGGTTTTTTTGTTTGCAAGCAGCAGATTACGCGCAGAAAAAAAGGATCTCAAGA
AGATCCTTTGATCTTTTCTACGGGGTCTGACGCTCAGTGGAACGAAAACTCACGTTAAGGGATTTTGGTC
ATGAGATTATCAAAAAGGATCTTCACCTAGATCCTTTTGTGATGATCGGCACGTAAGAGGTTCCAACTTT
CACCATAATGAAATAAGATCACTACCGGGCGTATTTTTTGAGTTATCGAGATTTTCAGGAGCTAAGGAAG
CTAAAATGAGCCATATTCAACGGGAAACGTCTTGCTCAAGGCCGCGATTAAATTCCAACATGGATGCTGA
TTTATATGGGTATAAATGGGCTCGCGATAATGTCGGGCAATCAGGTGCGACAATCTACCGATTGTATGGG
AAGCCCGATGCGCCAGAGTTGTTTCTGAAACATGGCAAAGGTAGCGTTGCCAATGATGTTACAGATGAGA
TGGTCAGACTAAACTGGCTGACGGAATTTATGCCTCTTCCGACCATCAAGCATTTTATCCGTACTCCTGA
TGATGCATGGTTACTCACCACTGCGATCCCAGGGAAAACAGCATTCCAGGTATTAGAAGAATATCCTGAT
TCAGGTGAAAATATTGTTGATGCGCTGGCAGTGTTCCTGCGCCGGTTGCATTCGATTCCTGTTTGTAATT
GTCCTTTTAACAGCGATCGCGTATTTCGACTCGCTCAGGCGCAATCACGAATGAATAACGGTTTGGTTGA
TGCGAGTGATTTTGATGACGAGCGTAATGGCTGGCCTGTTGAACAAGTCTGGAAAGAAATGCATAAACTT
TTGCCATTCTCACCGGATTCAGTCGTCACTCATGGTGATTTCTCACTTGATAACCTTATTTTTGACGAGG
GGAAATTAATAGGTTGTATTGATGTTGGACGAGTCGGAATCGCAGACCGATACCAGGATCTTGCCATCCT
ATGGAACTGCCTCGGTGAGTTTTCTCCTTCATTACAGAAACGGCTTTTTCAAAAATATGGTATTGATAAT
CCTGATATGAATAAATTGCAGTTTCATTTGATGCTCGATGAGTTTTTCTGATTTTTTTTAAGGCAGTTAT
TGGTGCCCTTAAACGCCTGGTTGCTACGCCTGAATAAGTGATAATAAGCGGATGAATGGCAGAAATTCGA
TGATAAGCTGTCAAACATGATGTTCACATTTCCCCGAAAAGTGCCACCTG
[124 nt withheld, positions 2921-3044]
C
[91 nt withheld, positions 3046-3136]
A
[49 nt withheld, positions 3138-3186]
CCTTTGACGTTGGAGTCCACGTTCTTT
[37 nt withheld, positions 3214-3250]
ACCCTATCTCGGTCTATTCTTTTGATTTATAAGGGATTTTGCCGATTTCGGCCTATTGGTT
Features (pLannotate 1.2.2; 8 found; start..end, strand, type, name):
     21..472     +  promoter       hsp70 promoter: Drosophila melanogaster hsp70Bb promoter
    562..981     +  CDS            bsr: BSR_BACCE - Experimental evidence at protein level: Swiss-Prot protein existence level 1. Catalyzes the deamination of the cytosine moiety of the antibiotics blasticidin S, cytomycin and acetylblasticidin S. From Bacillus cereus.
    989..1036    +  polyA_signal   HSV TK poly(A) signal: herpes simplex virus thymidine kinase polyadenylation signal (Cole and Stacy, 1985)
   1160..1748    -  rep_origin     ori: high-copy-number ColE1/pMB1/pBR322/pUC origin of replication
   1863..1965    +  promoter       cat promoter: promoter of the E. coli cat gene encoding chloramphenicol acetyltransferase
   1966..2779    +  CDS            KanR (fragment): aminoglycoside phosphotransferase; aph(3')-Ia; confers resistance to kanamycin in bacteria or G418 (Geneticin®) in eukaryotes
   2867..2884    -  promoter       tet promoter (fragment): E. coli promoter for tetracycline efflux protein gene
   2921..3279    +  rep_origin     f1 ori (sequence partly withheld): f1 bacteriophage origin of replication; arrow indicates direction of (+) strand synthesis
