>Addgene plasmid #165878 | pHSP70B-CP6-bsr | addgene full sequence | sequence record 328537 | Addgene NGS Result
GCGGTGGTTTTTTTGTTTGCAAGCAGCAGATTACGCGCAGAAAAAAAGGATCTCAAGAAGATCCTTTGAT
CTTTTCTACGGGGTCTGACGCTCAGTGGAACGAAAACTCACGTTAAGGGATTTTGGTCATGAGATTATCA
AAAAGGATCTTCACCTAGATCCTTTTGTGATGATCGGCACGTAAGAGGTTCCAACTTTCACCATAATGAA
ATAAGATCACTACCGGGCGTATTTTTTGAGTTATCGAGATTTTCAGGAGCTAAGGAAGCTAAAATGAGCC
ATATTCAACGGGAAACGTCTTGCTCAAGGCCGCGATTAAATTCCAACATGGATGCTGATTTATATGGGTA
TAAATGGGCTCGCGATAATGTCGGGCAATCAGGTGCGACAATCTACCGATTGTATGGGAAGCCCGATGCG
CCAGAGTTGTTTCTGAAACATGGCAAAGGTAGCGTTGCCAATGATGTTACAGATGAGATGGTCAGACTAA
ACTGGCTGACGGAATTTATGCCTCTTCCGACCATCAAGCATTTTATCCGTACTCCTGATGATGCATGGTT
ACTCACCACTGCGATCCCAGGGAAAACAGCATTCCAGGTATTAGAAGAATATCCTGATTCAGGTGAAAAT
ATTGTTGATGCGCTGGCAGTGTTCCTGCGCCGGTTGCATTCGATTCCTGTTTGTAATTGTCCTTTTAACA
GCGATCGCGTATTTCGACTCGCTCAGGCGCAATCACGAATGAATAACGGTTTGGTTGATGCGAGTGATTT
TGATGACGAGCGTAATGGCTGGCCTGTTGAACAAGTCTGGAAAGAAATGCATAAACTTTTGCCATTCTCA
CCGGATTCAGTCGTCACTCATGGTGATTTCTCACTTGATAACCTTATTTTTGACGAGGGGAAATTAATAG
GTTGTATTGATGTTGGACGAGTCGGAATCGCAGACCGATACCAGGATCTTGCCATCCTATGGAACTGCCT
CGGTGAGTTTTCTCCTTCATTACAGAAACGGCTTTTTCAAAAATATGGTATTGATAATCCTGATATGAAT
AAATTGCAGTTTCATTTGATGCTCGATGAGTTTTTCTGATTTTTTTTAAGGCAGTTATTGGTGCCCTTAA
ACGCCTGGTTGCTACGCCTGAATAAGTGATAATAAGCGGATGAATGGCAGAAATTCGATGATAAGCTGTC
AAACATGATGT
[125 nt withheld, positions 1202-1326]
C
[91 nt withheld, positions 1328-1418]
AGGGTGATGGTTCACGTAGTGGGCCAGCGCCCTGATAGACGGTTTTTCGCCCTTTGACGTTGGAGTCCAC
GTTCTTT
[37 nt withheld, positions 1496-1532]
ACCCTATCTCGGTCTATTCTTTTGATTTATAAGGGATTTTGCCGATTTCGGCCTATTGGTTAAAAAATGA
GCTGATTTAACAAAAATTTAACGCGAATTTTAACAAAATATTAACGCTTACAATTTTAACGAATTCGTCT
CAGGAGCTAGAATCCCAAAACAAACTGGTTATTGTGGTAGGTCATTTGTTTGGCAGAAAGAAAACTCGAG
AAATTTCTCTGGCCGTTATTCGTTATTCTCTCTTTTCTTTTTGGGTCGCTCCCTCTCTGCACTAATGCTC
TCTCACTCTGTCACACAGTAAACGGCATACTGCTCTCGTTGGTTCGAGAGAGCGCGCCTCGAATGTTCGC
GAAAAGAGCGCCGGAGTATAAATAGAGGCGCTTCGTCTACGGAGCGACAATTCAATTCAAACAAGCAAAG
TGAACACGTCGCTAAGCGAAAGCTAAGCAAATAAACAAGCGCAGCTGAACAAGCTAAACAATCTGCAGTA
AAGTGCAAGTTAAAGTGAATCAATTAAAAGTAACCAGCAACCAAGTAAATCAACTGCAACTACTGAAATC
TGCCAAGAAGTAATTATTGAATACAAGAAGAGAACACTCAATACTCGAATCCATGTGGGAGTTTATTCTT
GACACAGATATTTATGATATAATAACTGAGTAAGCTTAACATAAGGAGGAAAACAAAATGAAAACCTTCA
ACATCAGCCAGCAGGACCTGGAACTGGTGGAGGTGGCTACCGAGAAGATTACGATGCTCTACGAGGATAA
CAAGCACCACGTGGGAGCTGCCATTCGCACCAAGACGGGCGAGATTATCAGTGCCGTGCACATTGAGGCC
TACATCGGACGCGTGACCGTGTGTGCCGAGGCCATTGCCATTGGCAGTGCCGTGAGCAACGGCCAGAAGG
ATTTTGATACCATTGTGGCCGTGCGTCACCCATACTCCGATGAGGTGGACCGTAGCATCCGTGTCGTGTC
CCCGTGTGGAATGTGCCGTGAGCTGATTAGCGATTACGCCCCCGATTGCTTCGTGCTGATTGAGATGAAC
GGCAAGCTGGTCAAGACCACCATTGAGGAACTGATTCCCCTGAAGTATACCCGTAACTAAGCTTGGCAAT
AAAAAGACAGAATAAAACGCACGGGTGTTGGGTCGTTTGTTCCGCTGTCATGAGACGAATTCTGACACGG
TTATCCACAGAATCAGGGGATAACGCAGGAAAGAACATGTGAGCAAAAGGCCAGCAAAAGGCCAGGAACC
GTAAAAAGGCCGCGTTGCTGGCGTTTTTCCATAGGCTCCGCCCCCCTGACGAGCATCACAAAAATCGACG
CTCAAGTCAGAGGTGGCGAAACCCGACAGGACTATAAAGATACCAGGCGTTTCCCCCTGGAAGCTCCCTC
GTGCGCTCTCCTGTTCCGACCCTGCCGCTTACCGGATACCTGTCCGCCTTTCTCCCTTCGGGAAGCGTGG
CGCTTTCTCATAGCTCACGCTGTAGGTATCTCAGTTCGGTGTAGGTCGTTCGCTCCAAGCTGGGCTGTGT
GCACGAACCCCCCGTTCAGCCCGACCGCTGCGCCTTATCCGGTAACTATCGTCTTGAGTCCAACCCGGTA
AGACACGACTTATCGCCACTGGCAGCAGCCACTGGTAACAGGATTAGCAGAGCGAGGTATGTAGGCGGTG
CTACAGAGTTCTTGAAGTGGTGGCCTAACTACGGCTACACTAGAAGAACAGTATTTGGTATCTGCGCTCT
GCTGAAGCCAGTTACCTTCGGAAAAAGAGTTGGTAGCTCTTGATCCGGCAAACAAACCACCGCTGGTA
Features (pLannotate 1.2.2; 8 found; start..end, strand, type, name):
    171..273     +  promoter       cat promoter: promoter of the E. coli cat gene encoding chloramphenicol acetyltransferase
    274..1087    +  CDS            KanR (fragment): aminoglycoside phosphotransferase; aph(3')-Ia; confers resistance to kanamycin in bacteria or G418 (Geneticin®) in eukaryotes
   1175..1192    -  promoter       tet promoter (fragment): E. coli promoter for tetracycline efflux protein gene
   1203..1658    +  rep_origin     f1 ori (sequence partly withheld): f1 bacteriophage origin of replication; arrow indicates direction of (+) strand synthesis
   1679..2127    +  promoter       hsp70 promoter: Drosophila melanogaster hsp70Bb promoter
   2220..2639    +  CDS            bsr: BSR_BACCE - Experimental evidence at protein level: Swiss-Prot protein existence level 1. Catalyzes the deamination of the cytosine moiety of the antibiotics blasticidin S, cytomycin and acetylblasticidin S. From Bacillus cereus.
   2647..2694    +  polyA_signal   HSV TK poly(A) signal: herpes simplex virus thymidine kinase polyadenylation signal (Cole and Stacy, 1985)
   2818..56      -  rep_origin     ori (across the origin): high-copy-number ColE1/pMB1/pBR322/pUC origin of replication
