[The description below was written by a language model from this plasmid's Addgene catalogue record and pLannotate feature annotations shown in this document.]
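Description:
pHSP70B-CP6-bsr is a small synthetic-biology plasmid built in the pColE1_Alpha1 backbone, an "Alpha1" position vector of what appears to be a modular assembly system. It carries a basic blasticidin resistance cassette intended for drug-based selection in Drosophila. It is maintained in E. coli at high copy through a ColE1/pUC-type origin and selected with kanamycin. The aph(3')-Ia kanamycin resistance gene sits directly downstream of an annotated cat promoter. An f1 bacteriophage origin and a short fragment of a tet promoter are also annotated in the backbone.

The roughly 1 kb payload is a single eukaryotic expression unit. The Drosophila melanogaster hsp70Bb promoter lies upstream of bsr, the Bacillus cereus blasticidin S deaminase gene, which inactivates blasticidin S by deaminating its cytosine moiety. The unit ends with the herpes simplex virus thymidine kinase polyadenylation signal. About 90 bp between the promoter and the coding sequence is unannotated. The "CP6" in the name may refer to an element there, but the record does not define it.

The catalogue entry notes that this version lacks both a physical (visible) marker and an attB site, so on its own it has no docking site for phiC31-type integration and no visible transformation marker. It is best seen as the minimal selection module of a toolkit for multiplexed drug selection and counterselection in flies, presumably to be combined with other parts. Two sequence records are given, a depositor sequence of 3,311 nt and a sequencing result of 3,350 nt. They show the same eight features in the same arrangement. The main visible difference is the annotated extent of the f1 origin, which is longer in the sequencing result.
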