Addgene plasmid #165878: pHSP70B-CP6-bsr
Purpose: Basic Blasticidin resistance cassette in Alpha1, lacks physical marker or attB site
Depositing lab: Koen Venken. Depositing organization: Baylor College of Medicine. Publication: Multiplexed drug-based selection and counterselection genetic manipulations in Drosophila. Matinyan N, Karkhanis MS, Gonzalez Y, Jain A, Saltzman A, Malovannaya A, Sarrion-Perdigones A, Dierick HA, Venken KJT. Cell Rep. 2021 Sep 14;36(11):109700. doi: 10.1016/j.celrep.2021.109700. PubMed 34525356.
Backbone
  Vector backbone: pColE1_Alpha1
  Backbone size w/o insert (bp): 2287
  Vector type: Synthetic Biology
Growth in bacteria
  Bacterial resistance: Kanamycin, 50 μg/mL
  Growth temperature: 37°C
  Growth strain: DH10B
  Copy number: High Copy
Gene/Insert
  Gene/Insert name: Basic Selection Vector
  Species: Synthetic
  Insert size (bp): 1024
  Cloning method: Restriction Enzyme; 5′ cloning site Unknown (unknown if destroyed)
Terms and licenses: Academic/Nonprofit Terms; Industry Terms: Not Available to Industry
Depositor comments: Alpha1
How to cite: pHSP70B-CP6-bsr was a gift from Koen Venken (Addgene plasmid # 165878 ; http://n2t.net/addgene:165878 ; RRID:Addgene_165878)
